Addgene plasmid #191304: pTETDuet_F31YG121VDHFR_R127ATS
Purpose: Bacterial co-expression of E. coli folA (Dihydrofolate Reductase) and E. coli thyA (Thymidylate Synthase)
Depositing lab: Kimberly Reynolds. Depositing organization: University of Texas Southwestern Medical Center. Publication: The genetic landscape of a metabolic interaction. Nguyen TN, Ingle C, Thompson S, Reynolds KA. Nat Commun. 2024 Apr 18;15(1):3351. doi: 10.1038/s41467-024-47671-0. PubMed 38637543.
Backbone
  Vector backbone: pTET-duet
  Vector type: Bacterial Expression
Growth in bacteria
  Bacterial resistance: Chloramphenicol, 25 μg/mL
  Growth temperature: 30°C
  Growth strain: DH5alpha
  Copy number: Low Copy
Gene/Insert
  Gene/Insert name: folA, thyA (alt names: DHFR; TS)
  Species: E. coli
  Mutation: F31Y/G121V DHFR, R127A TYMS
  Promoter: T7 (folA), Tet (thyA)
  Cloning method: Restriction Enzyme; 5′ cloning site EcoNI (not destroyed); 3′ cloning site NotI (not destroyed)
  Sequencing primers: 5′ _GGATCTCGACGCTCTCCCTT; 3′ _CCGCTGAGCAATAACTAGC
Terms and licenses: Academic/Nonprofit Terms; Industry Terms: Not Available to Industry
Depositor comments: Please visit https://doi.org/10.1101/2023.05.28.542639 for bioRxiv preprint.
How to cite: pTETDuet_F31YG121VDHFR_R127ATS was a gift from Kimberly Reynolds (Addgene plasmid # 191304 ; http://n2t.net/addgene:191304 ; RRID:Addgene_191304)
