[The description below was written by a language model from this plasmid's Addgene catalogue record and pLannotate feature annotations shown in this document.]
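Description:
pTETDuet_F31YG121VDHFR_R127ATS is a bacterial co-expression plasmid of about 5.2 kb, built on the pTET-duet backbone, that carries two linked E. coli folate-metabolism genes: folA (dihydrofolate reductase, DHFR) and thyA (thymidylate synthase, TS). It replicates from a p15A origin, which is compatible with ColE1-type plasmids and is recorded here as low copy. Selection is through a chloramphenicol acetyltransferase (cat) gene under its own promoter. Short annotated fragments of IS1, an RSF origin and the tetracycline resistance gene appear to be backbone remnants rather than functional elements.

The two genes sit in separate expression units. folA is placed behind a T7 promoter with an adjacent lac operator and the strong T7 gene 10 ribosome binding site, and a plasmid-borne lacI cassette supplies the lac repressor that acts on that operator. thyA is driven by the PLtetO-1 promoter, a phage lambda PL derivative carrying tet operator sites. No tet repressor gene is annotated on the plasmid, so any tet-based regulation would depend on the host. Fragments of S-tag and another tag lie downstream of thyA, followed by a T7 terminator. The record does not state whether these tag fragments are translated.

According to the catalogue entry, this version encodes DHFR with the F31Y and G121V substitutions and TS with the R127A substitution. The feature table does not annotate these changes itself. The plasmid belongs to a study of the genetic landscape of a metabolic interaction, consistent with its use in examining how mutations in these two biochemically coupled enzymes combine. TS produces dihydrofolate as a by-product of dTMP synthesis, and this is the substrate of DHFR.
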