Features (pLannotate 1.2.2; 19 found; start..end, strand, type, name):
     34..107     +  promoter       PLtetO-1 promoter: modified phage lambda PL promoter with tet operator sites (Lutz and Bujard, 1997)
    149..940     +  CDS            thyA: TYSY_ECO57 - Experimental evidence at protein level: Swiss-Prot protein existence level 1. Catalyzes the reductive methylation of 2'-deoxyuridine-5'- monophosphate (dUMP) to 2'-deoxythymidine-5'-monophosphate (dTMP) while utilizing 5,10-methylenetetrahydrofolate (mTHF) as the methyl donor and reductant in the reaction, yielding dihydrofolate (DHF) as a by- product. This enzymatic reaction provides an intracellular de novo source of dTMP, an essential precursor for DNA biosynthesis. From Escherichia coli O157:H7.
    956..997     +  CDS            S-Tag (fragment): affinity and epitope tag derived from pancreatic ribonuclease A
   1027..1044    +  CDS            SET1 (fragment): solubility-enhancement tag derived from T7 phage gene 10B
   1052..1099    +  terminator     T7 terminator: transcription terminator for bacteriophage T7 RNA polymerase
   1323..1979    -  CDS            cat: CAT_ECOLX - Experimental evidence at protein level: Swiss-Prot protein existence level 1. This enzyme is an effector of chloramphenicol resistance in bacteria. From Escherichia coli. This protein is used as a marker in many commonly used cloning vectors, such as pACYC184.
   1980..2082    -  promoter       cat promoter: promoter of the E. coli cat gene encoding chloramphenicol acetyltransferase
   2203..2346    +  mobile_element IS1 (fragment): prokaryotic transposable element IS1
   2465..2520    -  rep_origin     RSF ori (fragment): Plasmids containing the RSF 1030 origin of replication can be propagated in E. coli cells that contain additional plasmids with compatible origins.
   2608..3153    -  rep_origin     p15A ori: Plasmids containing the medium-copy-number p15A origin of replication can be propagated in E. coli cells that contain a second plasmid with the ColE1 origin.
   3265..3329    -  CDS            TcR (fragment): tetracycline efflux protein; tet; confers resistance to tetracycline
   3344..3365    -  protein_bind   CAP binding site: CAP binding activates transcription in the presence of cAMP. E. coli catabolite activator protein
   3378..4460    -  CDS            lacI: lac repressor; lacI; The lac repressor binds to the lac operator to inhibit transcription in E. coli. This inhibition can be relieved by adding lactose or isopropyl-β-D-thiogalactopyranoside (IPTG).
   4461..4538    -  promoter       lacI promoter: lacI
   4546..4581    -  CDS            TcR (fragment): tetracycline efflux protein; tet; confers resistance to tetracycline
   4584..4602    +  promoter       T7 promoter: promoter for bacteriophage T7 RNA polymerase
   4603..4627    +  protein_bind   lac operator: The lac repressor binds to the lac operator to inhibit transcription in E. coli. This inhibition can be relieved by adding lactose or isopropyl-β-D-thiogalactopyranoside (IPTG). lac repressor encoded by lacI
   4642..4664    +  RBS            RBS: efficient ribosome binding site from bacteriophage T7 gene 10 (Olins and Rangwala, 1989)
   4671..5150    +  CDS            ecDHFR: E. coli dihydrofolate reductase; folA
>Addgene plasmid #191304 | pTETDuet_F31YG121VDHFR_R127ATS | addgene full sequence | sequence record 378528 | Addgene NGS Result
CTTAAGTCGAACAGAAAGTAATCGTATTGTACATCCCTATCAGTGATAGAGATTGACATCCCTATCAGTG
ATAGAGATACTGAGCACATCAGCAGGACGCACTGACCGAATTCATTAAAGAGGAGAAAGGTACCATGCTG
CAGATCTCATGAAACAGTACCTGGAGCTGATGCAAAAAGTTCTGGATGAGGGTACCCAGAAAAACGACCG
CACGGGTACCGGAACGCTGAGCATTTTTGGCCATCAGATGCGTTTTAACCTGCAGGACGGATTCCCGCTG
GTTACGACCAAACGCTGCCACCTGCGTAGCATTATTCATGAGCTGCTGTGGTTTCTGCAAGGTGACACTA
ACATCGCGTATCTGCACGAAAACAATGTGACGATCTGGGATGAATGGGCCGATGAAAACGGCGATCTGGG
CCCAGTGTATGGTAAACAGTGGCGCGCCTGGCCAACGCCAGATGGCCGCCACATCGATCAGATCACGACC
GTGCTGAATCAACTGAAAAACGACCCGGACAGCCGCGCCATTATTGTTTCCGCGTGGAATGTGGGTGAAC
TGGATAAAATGGCGCTGGCGCCGTGCCATGCATTCTTCCAGTTTTACGTTGCGGACGGTAAGCTGAGCTG
TCAACTTTATCAGCGCAGCTGCGATGTTTTCCTCGGCCTGCCGTTCAATATCGCCAGCTACGCGTTACTG
GTGCATATGATGGCGCAGCAGTGCGACCTGGAGGTGGGTGATTTTGTCTGGACCGGCGGTGATACCCACC
TGTACAGCAACCATATGGACCAAACGCATCTGCAATTGAGCCGTGAGCCGCGTCCGCTGCCGAAACTGAT
TATTAAGCGCAAACCCGAGAGCATCTTTGACTATCGTTTCGAAGACTTCGAGATTGAAGGCTACGATCCG
CACCCGGGTATCAAAGCGCCGGTGGCTATCTAACTCGAGTCTGGTAAAGAAACCGCTGCTGCGAAATTTG
AACGCCAGCACATGGACTCGTCTACTAGCGCAGCTTAATTAACCTAGGCTGCTGCCACCGCTGAGCAATA
ACTAGCATAACCCCTTGGGGCCTCTAAACGGGTCTTGAGGGGTTTTTTGCTGAAACCTCAGGCATTTGAG
AAGCACACGGTCACACTGCTTCCGGTAGTCAATAAACCGGTAAACCAGCAATAGACATAAGCGGCTATTT
AACGACCCTGCCCTGAACCGACGACCGGGTCGAATTTGCTTTCGAATTTCTGCCATTCATCCGCTTATTA
TCACTTATTCAGGCGTAGCAACCAGGCGTTTAAGGGCACCAATAACTGCCTTAAAAAAATTACGCCCCGC
CCTGCCACTCATCGCAGTACTGTTGTAATTCATTAAGCATTCTGCCGACATGGAAGCCATCACAAACGGC
ATGATGAACCTGAATCGCCAGCGGCATCAGCACCTTGTCGCCTTGCGTATAATATTTGCCCATAGTGAAA
ACGGGGGCGAAGAAGTTGTCCATATTGGCCACGTTTAAATCAAAACTGGTGAAACTCACCCAGGGATTGG
CTGAGACGAAAAACATATTCTCAATAAACCCTTTAGGGAAATAGGCCAGGTTTTCACCGTAACACGCCAC
ATCTTGCGAATATATGTGTAGAAACTGCCGGAAATCGTCGTGGTATTCACTCCAGAGCGATGAAAACGTT
TCAGTTTGCTCATGGAAAACGGTGTAACAAGGGTGAACACTATCCCATATCACCAGCTCACCGTCTTTCA
TTGCCATACGGAACTCCGGATGAGCATTCATCAGGCGGGCAAGAATGTGAATAAAGGCCGGATAAAACTT
GTGCTTATTTTTCTTTACGGTCTTTAAAAAGGCCGTAATATCCAGCTGAACGGTCTGGTTATAGGTACAT
TGAGCAACTGACTGAAATGCCTCAAAATGTTCTTTACGATGCCATTGGGATATATCAACGGTGGTATATC
CAGTGATTTTTTTCTCCATTTTAGCTTCCTTAGCTCCTGAAAATCTCGATAACTCAAAAAATACGCCCGG
TAGTGATCTTATTTCATTATGGTGAAAGTTGGAACCTCTTACGTGCCGATCAACGTCTCATTTTCGCCAA
AAGTTGGCCCAGGGCTTCCCGGTATCAACAGGGACACCAGGATTTATTTATTCTGCGAAGTGATCTTCCG
TCACAGGTATTTATTCGGCGCAAAGTGCGTCGGGTGATGCTGCCAACTTACTGATTTAGTGTATGATGGT
GTTTTTGAGGTGCTCCAGTGGCTTCTGTTTCTATCAGCTGTCCCTCCTGTTCAGCTACTGACGGGGTGGT
GCGTAACGGCAAAAGCACCGCCGGACATCAGCGCTAGCGGAGTGTATACTGGCTTACTATGTTGGCACTG
ATGAGGGTGTCAGTGAAGTGCTTCATGTGGCAGGAGAAAAAAGGCTGCACCGGTGCGTCAGCAGAATATG
TGATACAGGATATATTCCGCTTCCTCGCTCACTGACTCGCTACGCTCGGTCGTTCGACTGCGGCGAGCGG
AAATGGCTTACGAACGGGGCGGAGATTTCCTGGAAGATGCCAGGAAGATACTTAACAGGGAAGTGAGAGG
GCCGCGGCAAAGCCGTTTTTCCATAGGCTCCGCCCCCCTGACAAGCATCACGAAATCTGACGCTCAAATC
AGTGGTGGCGAAACCCGACAGGACTATAAAGATACCAGGCGTTTCCCCCTGGCGGCTCCCTCGTGCGCTC
TCCTGTTCCTGCCTTTCGGTTTACCGGTGTCATTCCGCTGTTATGGCCGCGTTTGTCTCATTCCACGCCT
GACACTCAGTTCCGGGTAGGCAGTTCGCTCCAAGCTGGACTGTATGCACGAACCCCCCGTTCAGTCCGAC
CGCTGCGCCTTATCCGGTAACTATCGTCTTGAGTCCAACCCGGAAAGACATGCAAAAGCACCACTGGCAG
CAGCCACTGGTAATTGATTTAGAGGAGTTAGTCTTGAAGTCATGCGCCGGTTAAGGCTAAACTGAAAGGA
CAAGTTTTGGTGACTGCGCTCCTCCAAGCCAGTTACCTCGGTTCAAAGAGTTGGTAGCTCAGAGAACCTT
CGAAAAACCGCCCTGCAAGGCGGTTTTTTCGTTTTCAGAGCAAGAGATTACGCGCAGACCAAAACGATCT
CAAGAAGATCATCTTATTAATCAGATAAAATATTTCTAGATTTCAGTGCAATTTATCTCTTCAAATGTAG
CACCTGAAGTCAGCCCCATACGATATAAGTTGTAATTCTCATGTTAGTCATGCCCCGCGCCCACCGGAAG
GAGCTGACTGGGTTGAAGGCTCTCAAGGGCATCGGTCGAGATCCCGGTGCCTAATGAGTGAGCTAACTTA
CATTAATTGCGTTGCGCTCACTGCCCGCTTTCCAGTCGGGAAACCTGTCGTGCCAGCTGCATTAATGAAT
CGGCCAACGCGCGGGGAGAGGCGGTTTGCGTATTGGGCGCCAGGGTGGTTTTTCTTTTCACCAGTGAGAC
GGGCAACAGCTGATTGCCCTTCACCGCCTGGCCCTGAGAGAGTTGCAGCAAGCGGTCCACGCTGGTTTGC
CCCAGCAGGCGAAAATCCTGTTTGATGGTGGTTAACGGCGGGATATAACATGAGCTGTCTTCGGTATCGT
CGTATCCCACTACCGAGATGTCCGCACCAACGCGCAGCCCGGACTCGGTAATGGCGCGCATTGCGCCCAG
CGCCATCTGATCGTTGGCAACCAGCATCGCAGTGGGAACGATGCCCTCATTCAGCATTTGCATGGTTTGT
TGAAAACCGGACATGGCACTCCAGTCGCCTTCCCGTTCCGCTATCGGCTGAATTTGATTGCGAGTGAGAT
ATTTATGCCAGCCAGCCAGACGCAGACGCGCCGAGACAGAACTTAATGGGCCCGCTAACAGCGCGATTTG
CTGGTGACCCAATGCGACCAGATGCTCCACGCCCAGTCGCGTACCGTCTTCATGGGAGAAAATAATACTG
TTGATGGGTGTCTGGTCAGAGACATCAAGAAATAACGCCGGAACATTAGTGCAGGCAGCTTCCACAGCAA
TGGCATCCTGGTCATCCAGCGGATAGTTAATGATCAGCCCACTGACGCGTTGCGCGAGAAGATTGTGCAC
CGCCGCTTTACAGGCTTCGACGCCGCTTCGTTCTACCATCGACACCACCACGCTGGCACCCAGTTGATCG
GCGCGAGATTTAATCGCCGCGACAATTTGCGACGGCGCGTGCAGGGCCAGACTGGAGGTGGCAACGCCAA
TCAGCAACGACTGTTTGCCCGCCAGTTGTTGTGCCACGCGGTTGGGAATGTAATTCAGCTCCGCCATCGC
CGCTTCCACTTTTTCCCGCGTTTTCGCAGAAACGTGGCTGGCCTGGTTCACCACGCGGGAAACGGTCTGA
TAAGAGACACCGGCATACTCTGCGACATCGTATAACGTTACTGGTTTCACATTCACCACCCTGAATTGAC
TCTCTTCCGGGCGCTATCATGCCATACCGCGAAAGGTTTTGCGCCATTCGATGGTGTCCGGGATCTCGAC
GCTCTCCCTTATGCGACTCCTGCATTAGGAAATTAATACGACTCACTATAGGGGAATTGTGAGCGGATAA
CAATTCCCCTGTAGAAATAATTTTGTTTAACTTTAATAAGGAGATATACCATGATCAGTCTGATTGCGGC
GTTAGCGGTAGATCGCGTTATCGGCATGGAAAACGCCATGCCGTGGAACCTGCCTGCCGATCTCGCCTGG
TATAAACGCAACACCTTAAATAAACCCGTGATTATGGGCCGCCATACCTGGGAATCAATCGGTCGTCCGT
TGCCAGGACGCAAAAATATTATCCTCAGCAGTCAACCGGGTACGGACGATCGCGTAACGTGGGTGAAGTC
GGTGGATGAAGCCATCGCGGCGTGTGGTGACGTACCAGAAATCATGGTGATTGGCGGCGGTCGCGTTTAT
GAACAGTTCTTGCCAAAAGCGCAAAAACTGTATCTGACGCATATCGACGCAGAAGTGGAAGTCGACACCC
ATTTCCCGGATTACGAGCCGGATGACTGGGAATCGGTATTCAGCGAATTCCACGATGCTGATGCGCAGAA
CTCTCACAGCTATTGCTTTGAGATTCTGGAGCGGCGGTAACAGGCGTCGACAAGCTTGCGGCCGCATAAT
G
